>Addgene plasmid #162254 | mCherry- eMagBF - 5ptaseOCRL | depositor full sequence | sequence record 314516 | mCherry- eMagBF - 5ptaseOCRL  sequence 6122 bps
CTGGCCTTTTGCTGGCCTTTTGCTCACATGTTCTTTCCTGCGTTATCCCCTGATTCTGTGGATAACCGTA
TTACCGCCATGCATTAGTTATTAATAGTAATCAATTACGGGGTCATTAGTTCATAGCCCATATATGGAGT
TCCGCGTTACATAACTTACGGTAAATGGCCCGCCTGGCTGACCGCCCAACGACCCCCGCCCATTGACGTC
AATAATGACGTATGTTCCCATAGTAACGCCAATAGGGACTTTCCATTGACGTCAATGGGTGGAGTATTTA
CGGTAAACTGCCCACTTGGCAGTACATCAAGTGTATCATATGCCAAGTACGCCCCCTATTGACGTCAATG
ACGGTAAATGGCCCGCCTGGCATTATGCCCAGTACATGACCTTATGGGACTTTCCTACTTGGCAGTACAT
CTACGTATTAGTCATCGCTATTACCATGGTGATGCGGTTTTGGCAGTACATCAATGGGCGTGGATAGCGG
TTTGACTCACGGGGATTTCCAAGTCTCCACCCCATTGACGTCAATGGGAGTTTGTTTTGGCACCAAAATC
AACGGGACTTTCCAAAATGTCGTAACAACTCCGCCCCATTGACGCAAATGGGCGGTAGGCGTGTACGGTG
GGAGGTCTATATAAGCAGAGCTGGTTTAGTGAACCGTCAGATCCGCTAGCGCTACCGGTGCCACCATGGT
GAGCAAGGGCGAGGAGGATAACATGGCCATCATCAAGGAGTTCATGCGCTTCAAGGTGCACATGGAGGGC
TCCGTGAACGGCCACGAGTTCGAGATCGAGGGCGAGGGCGAGGGCCGCCCCTACGAGGGCACCCAGACCG
CCAAGCTGAAGGTGACCAAGGGTGGCCCCCTGCCCTTCGCCTGGGACATCCTGTCCCCTCAGTTCATGTA
CGGCTCCAAGGCCTACGTGAAGCACCCCGCCGACATCCCCGACTACTTGAAGCTGTCCTTCCCCGAGGGC
TTCAAGTGGGAGCGCGTGATGAACTTCGAGGACGGCGGCGTGGTGACCGTGACCCAGGACTCCTCCCTGC
AGGACGGCGAGTTCATCTACAAGGTGAAGCTGCGCGGCACCAACTTCCCCTCCGACGGCCCCGTAATGCA
GAAGAAGACCATGGGCTGGGAGGCCTCCTCCGAGCGGATGTACCCCGAGGACGGCGCCCTGAAGGGCGAG
ATCAAGCAGAGGCTGAAGCTGAAGGACGGCGGCCACTACGACGCTGAGGTCAAGACCACCTACAAGGCCA
AGAAGCCCGTGCAGCTGCCCGGCGCCTACAACGTCAACATCAAGTTGGACATCACCTCCCACAACGAGGA
CTACACCATCGTGGAACAGTACGAACGCGCCGAGGGCCGCCACTCCACCGGCGGCATGGACGAGCTGTAC
AAGAGATCTCGAAGCGCGGCCGCGATGGGACATACCCTCTACGCGCCGGGGGGTTATGACATCATGGGTT
ACCTCAGACAGATCAGAAACCGGCCGAACCCACAAGTGGAGCTGGGACCCGTCGACCTCTCCTGCGCCCT
CGTGCTGTGTGACCTTAAGCAGAAGGACACCCCTGTGGTGTACGCCTCCGAAGCATTCCTGGAGATGACC
GGGTACAACAGACACGAAGTGCTGGGACGGAACTGCCGCTTCCTGCAATCCCCGGATGGAATGGTGAAGC
CTAAGTCAACCCGCAAATACGTGGACTCCAACACTATCTTCACCATGAAGAAGGCCATTGACCGCAATGC
TGAGGTGCAAGTGGAAGTGGTGAACTTCAAGAAGAACGGACAGCGCTTCGTCAACTTCCTGACTATGATT
CCCGTGCGGGACGAAACCGGCGAATACCGGTACAGCATCGGGTTTCAGTGCGAGACTGAGGGCTCCGGCG
GCAGCGGTGGCTCCGGAGGCAGCGGAGGTACCCGATCGTATGTCAACATTCAGACTTTCAGATTTTTTGT
TGGAACTTGGAATGTGAATGGCCAGTCTCCAGATAGCGGGTTAGAACCTTGGCTGAACTGTGATCCCAAT
CCTCCTGATATCTACTGCATTGGATTCCAAGAACTGGACTTGAGCACAGAAGCCTTCTTCTACTTTGAAT
CTGTGAAGGAACAAGAATGGTCCATGGCTGTAGAGAGAGGTTTGCATTCCAAAGCCAAGTATAAGAAAGT
TCAACTGGTGCGCCTTGTTGGGATGATGCTTCTTATATTTGCCAGAAAGGATCAGTGTCGATACATTCGT
GATATTGCTACAGAAACAGTTGGAACTGGAATCATGGGGAAAATGGGAAACAAAGGTGGGGTAGCTGTGA
GATTTGTATTTCACAACACCACCTTTTGCATTGTCAATTCCCATCTGGCTGCACACGTGGAGGACTTTGA
GAGAAGGAATCAAGATTATAAGGACATTTGTGCGAGAATGAGTTTTGTGGTCCCAAATCAGACCCTCCCG
CAGTTGAACATCATGAAACATGAGGTTGTCATTTGGTTGGGAGATTTGAATTATAGACTTTGCATGCCTG
ATGCCAATGAGGTGAAAAGTCTTATTAATAAGAAAGACCTTCAGAGACTCTTGAAATTCGACCAGCTAAA
TATTCAGCGCACACAGAAAAAAGCTTTTGTTGACTTCAATGAAGGGGAAATCAAGTTCATCCCCACTTAT
AAGTATGACTCTAAAACAGACCGGTGGGATTCCAGTGGGAAATGCCGGGTTCCAGCCTGGTGTGACCGAA
TTCTTTGGAGAGGAACAAATGTTAATCAGCTTAATTATCGGAGTCACATGGAACTGAAAACCAGCGACCA
CAAGCCTGTTAGCGCCCTCTTCCATATTGGGGTGAAGGTTGTGGATTGAGGTACCGCGGGCCCGGGATCC
ACCGGATCTAGATAACTGATCATAATCAGCCATACCACATTTGTAGAGGTTTTACTTGCTTTAAAAAACC
TCCCACACCTCCCCCTGAACCTGAAACATAAAATGAATGCAATTGTTGTTGTTAACTTGTTTATTGCAGC
TTATAATGGTTACAAATAAAGCAATAGCATCACAAATTTCACAAATAAAGCATTTTTTTCACTGCATTCT
AGTTGTGGTTTGTCCAAACTCATCAATGTATCTTAACGCGTAAATTGTAAGCGTTAATATTTTGTTAAAA
TTCGCGTTAAATTTTTGTTAAATCAGCTCATTTTTTAACCAATAGGCCGAAATCGGCAAAATCCCTTATA
AATCAAAAGAATAGACCGAGATAGGGT
[37 nt withheld, positions 3248-3284]
AAAGAACGTGGACTCCAACGTCAAAGG
[49 nt withheld, positions 3312-3360]
T
[91 nt withheld, positions 3362-3452]
G
[124 nt withheld, positions 3454-3577]
CAGGTGGCACTTTTCGGGGAAATGTGCGCGGAACCCCTATTTGTTTATTTTTCTAAATACATTCAAATAT
GTATCCGCTCATGAGACAATAACCCTGATAAATGCTTCAATAATATTGAAAAAGGAAGAGTCCTGAGGCG
GAAAGAACCAGCTGTGGAATGTGTGTCAGTTAGGGTGTGGAAAGTCCCCAGGCTCCCCAGCAGGCAGAAG
TATGCAAAGCATGCATCTCAATTAGTCAGCAACCAGGTGTGGAAAGTCCCCAGGCTCCCCAGCAGGCAGA
AGTATGCAAAGCATGCATCTCAATTAGTCAGCAACCATAGTCCCGCCCCTAACTCCGCCCATCCCGCCCC
TAACTCCGCCCAGTTCCGCCCATTCTCCGCCCCATGGCTGACTAATTTTTTTTATTTATGCAGAGGCCGA
GGCCGCCTCGGCCTCTGAGCTATTCCAGAAGTAGTGAGGAGGCTTTTTTGGAGGCCTAGGCTTTTGCAAA
GATCGATCAAGAGACAGGATGAGGATCGTTTCGCATGATTGAACAAGATGGATTGCACGCAGGTTCTCCG
GCCGCTTGGGTGGAGAGGCTATTCGGCTATGACTGGGCACAACAGACAATCGGCTGCTCTGATGCCGCCG
TGTTCCGGCTGTCAGCGCAGGGGCGCCCGGTTCTTTTTGTCAAGACCGACCTGTCCGGTGCCCTGAATGA
ACTGCAAGACGAGGCAGCGCGGCTATCGTGGCTGGCCACGACGGGCGTTCCTTGCGCAGCTGTGCTCGAC
GTTGTCACTGAAGCGGGAAGGGACTGGCTGCTATTGGGCGAAGTGCCGGGGCAGGATCTCCTGTCATCTC
ACCTTGCTCCTGCCGAGAAAGTATCCATCATGGCTGATGCAATGCGGCGGCTGCATACGCTTGATCCGGC
TACCTGCCCATTCGACCACCAAGCGAAACATCGCATCGAGCGAGCACGTACTCGGATGGAAGCCGGTCTT
GTCGATCAGGATGATCTGGACGAAGAGCATCAGGGGCTCGCGCCAGCCGAACTGTTCGCCAGGCTCAAGG
CGAGCATGCCCGACGGCGAGGATCTCGTCGTGACCCATGGCGATGCCTGCTTGCCGAATATCATGGTGGA
AAATGGCCGCTTTTCTGGATTCATCGACTGTGGCCGGCTGGGTGTGGCGGACCGCTATCAGGACATAGCG
TTGGCTACCCGTGATATTGCTGAAGAGCTTGGCGGCGAATGGGCTGACCGCTTCCTCGTGCTTTACGGTA
TCGCCGCTCCCGATTCGCAGCGCATCGCCTTCTATCGCCTTCTTGACGAGTTCTTCTGAGCGGGACTCTG
GGGTTCGAAATGACCGACCAAGCGACGCCCAACCTGCCATCACGAGATTTCGATTCCACCGCCGCCTTCT
ATGAAAGGTTGGGCTTCGGAATCGTTTTCCGGGACGCCGGCTGGATGATCCTCCAGCGCGGGGATCTCAT
GCTGGAGTTCTTCGCCCACCCTAGGGGGAGGCTAACTGAAACACGGAAGGAGACAATACCGGAAGGAACC
CGCGCTATGACGGCAATAAAAAGACAGAATAAAACGCACGGTGTTGGGTCGTTTGTTCATAAACGCGGGG
TTCGGTCCCAGGGCTGGCACTCTGTCGATACCCCACCGAGACCCCATTGGGGCCAATACGCCCGCGTTTC
TTCCTTTTCCCCACCCCACCCCCCAAGTTCGGGTGAAGGCCCAGGGCTCGCAGCCAACGTCGGGGCGGCA
GGCCCTGCCATAGCCTCAGGTTACTCATATATACTTTAGATTGATTTAAAACTTCATTTTTAATTTAAAA
GGATCTAGGTGAAGATCCTTTTTGATAATCTCATGACCAAAATCCCTTAACGTGAGTTTTCGTTCCACTG
AGCGTCAGACCCCGTAGAAAAGATCAAAGGATCTTCTTGAGATCCTTTTTTTCTGCGCGTAATCTGCTGC
TTGCAAACAAAAAAACCACCGCTACCAGCGGTGGTTTGTTTGCCGGATCAAGAGCTACCAACTCTTTTTC
CGAAGGTAACTGGCTTCAGCAGAGCGCAGATACCAAATACTGTCCTTCTAGTGTAGCCGTAGTTAGGCCA
CCACTTCAAGAACTCTGTAGCACCGCCTACATACCTCGCTCTGCTAATCCTGTTACCAGTGGCTGCTGCC
AGTGGCGATAAGTCGTGTCTTACCGGGTTGGACTCAAGACGATAGTTACCGGATAAGGCGCAGCGGTCGG
GCTGAACGGGGGGTTCGTGCACACAGCCCAGCTTGGAGCGAACGACCTACACCGAACTGAGATACCTACA
GCGTGAGCTATGAGAAAGCGCCACGCTTCCCGAAGGGAGAAAGGCGGACAGGTATCCGGTAAGCGGCAGG
GTCGGAACAGGAGAGCGCACGAGGGAGCTTCCAGGGGGAAACGCCTGGTATCTTTATAGTCCTGTCGGGT
TTCGCCACCTCTGACTTGAGCGTCGATTTTTGTGATGCTCGTCAGGGGGGCGGAGCCTATGGAAAAACGC
CAGCAACGCGGCCTTTTTACGGTTC
Features (pLannotate 1.2.2; 16 found; start..end, strand, type, name):
     18..77      +  rep_origin     RSF ori (fragment): Plasmids containing the RSF 1030 origin of replication can be propagated in E. coli cells that contain additional plasmids with compatible origins.
    145..448     +  enhancer       CMV enhancer: human cytomegalovirus immediate early enhancer
    449..652     +  promoter       CMV promoter: human cytomegalovirus (CMV) immediate early promoter
    696..1403    +  CDS            mCherry: mCherry is a basic (constitutively fluorescent) red fluorescent protein published in 2004, derived from Discosoma sp.. It is reported to be a very rapidly-maturing monomer with low acid sensitivity.
   1923..2846    +  CDS            OCRL (fragment): OCRL_HUMAN - Also known as OCRL1 From Homo sapiens (Human).
   2850..2875    +  misc_feature   MCS (fragment): multiple cloning site
   2887..2971    +  CDS            large T antigen (fragment): large T antigen from SV40 (simian virus 40)
   2994..3115    +  polyA_signal   SV40 poly(A) signal: SV40 polyadenylation signal
   3149..3577    -  rep_origin     f1 ori (sequence partly withheld): f1 bacteriophage origin of replication; arrow indicates direction of (+) strand synthesis
   3604..3708    +  promoter       AmpR promoter: bla
   3710..4067    +  promoter       SV40 promoter: SV40 enhancer and early promoter
   4102..4896    +  CDS            NeoR/KanR: aminoglycoside phosphotransferase from Tn5; aph(3')-II (or nptII); confers resistance to neomycin, kanamycin, and G418 (Geneticin®)
   4917..5069    +  CDS            ble (fragment): BLE_KLEPN - Experimental evidence at protein level: Swiss-Prot protein existence level 1. Binding protein with a strong affinity to the bleomycin family of antibiotics. Binds to CL990; an antimitotic-antibiotic compound. From Klebsiella pneumoniae.
   5128..5175    +  polyA_signal   HSV TK poly(A) signal: herpes simplex virus thymidine kinase polyadenylation signal (Cole and Stacy, 1985)
   5266..5282    -  polyA_signal   bGH poly(A) signal (fragment): bovine growth hormone polyadenylation signal
   5504..6092    +  rep_origin     ori: high-copy-number ColE1/pMB1/pBR322/pUC origin of replication
