>Addgene plasmid #162254 | mCherry- eMagBF - 5ptaseOCRL | addgene full sequence | sequence record 320890 | Addgene NGS Result
GGCCTTTTGCTGGCCTTTTGCTCACATGTTCTTTCCTGCGTTATCCCCTGATTCTGTGGATAACCGTATT
ACCGCCATGCATTAGTTATTAATAGTAATCAATTACGGGGTCATTAGTTCATAGCCCATATATGGAGTTC
CGCGTTACATAACTTACGGTAAATGGCCCGCCTGGCTGACCGCCCAACGACCCCCGCCCATTGACGTCAA
TAATGACGTATGTTCCCATAGTAACGCCAATAGGGACTTTCCATTGACGTCAATGGGTGGAGTATTTACG
GTAAACTGCCCACTTGGCAGTACATCAAGTGTATCATATGCCAAGTACGCCCCCTATTGACGTCAATGAC
GGTAAATGGCCCGCCTGGCATTATGCCCAGTACATGACCTTATGGGACTTTCCTACTTGGCAGTACATCT
ACGTATTAGTCATCGCTATTACCATGGTGATGCGGTTTTGGCAGTACATCAATGGGCGTGGATAGCGGTT
TGACTCACGGGGATTTCCAAGTCTCCACCCCATTGACGTCAATGGGAGTTTGTTTTGGCACCAAAATCAA
CGGGACTTTCCAAAATGTCGTAACAACTCCGCCCCATTGACGCAAATGGGCGGTAGGCGTGTACGGTGGG
AGGTCTATATAAGCAGAGCTGGTTTAGTGAACCGTCAGATCCGCTAGCGCTACCGGTGCCACCATGGTGA
GCAAGGGCGAGGAGGATAACATGGCCATCATCAAGGAGTTCATGCGCTTCAAGGTGCACATGGAGGGCTC
CGTGAACGGCCACGAGTTCGAGATCGAGGGCGAGGGCGAGGGCCGCCCCTACGAGGGCACCCAGACCGCC
AAGCTGAAGGTGACCAAGGGTGGCCCCCTGCCCTTCGCCTGGGACATCCTGTCCCCTCAGTTCATGTACG
GCTCCAAGGCCTACGTGAAGCACCCCGCCGACATCCCCGACTACTTGAAGCTGTCCTTCCCCGAGGGCTT
CAAGTGGGAGCGCGTGATGAACTTCGAGGACGGCGGCGTGGTGACCGTGACCCAGGACTCCTCCCTGCAG
GACGGCGAGTTCATCTACAAGGTGAAGCTGCGCGGCACCAACTTCCCCTCCGACGGCCCCGTAATGCAGA
AGAAGACCATGGGCTGGGAGGCCTCCTCCGAGCGGATGTACCCCGAGGACGGCGCCCTGAAGGGCGAGAT
CAAGCAGAGGCTGAAGCTGAAGGACGGCGGCCACTACGACGCTGAGGTCAAGACCACCTACAAGGCCAAG
AAGCCCGTGCAGCTGCCCGGCGCCTACAACGTCAACATCAAGTTGGACATCACCTCCCACAACGAGGACT
ACACCATCGTGGAACAGTACGAACGCGCCGAGGGCCGCCACTCCACCGGCGGCATGGACGAGCTGTACAA
GAGATCTCGAAGCGCGGCCGCGATGGGACATACCCTCTACGCGCCGGGGGGTTATGACATCATGGGTTAC
CTCAGACAGATCAGAAACCGGCCGAACCCACAAGTGGAGCTGGGACCCGTCGACCTCTCCTGCGCCCTCG
TGCTGTGTGACCTTAAGCAGAAGGACACCCCTGTGGTGTACGCCTCCGAAGCATTCCTGGAGATGACCGG
GTACAACAGACACGAAGTGCTGGGACGGAACTGCCGCTTCCTGCAATCCCCGGATGGAATGGTGAAGCCT
AAGTCAACCCGCAAATACGTGGACTCCAACACTATCTTCACCATGAAGAAGGCCATTGACCGCAATGCTG
AGGTGCAAGTGGAAGTGGTGAACTTCAAGAAGAACGGACAGCGCTTCGTCAACTTCCTGACTATGATTCC
CGTGCGGGACGAAACCGGCGAATACCGGTACAGCATCGGGTTTCAGTGCGAGACTGAGGGCTCCGGCGGC
AGCGGTGGCTCCGGAGGCAGCGGAGGTACCCGATCGTATGTCAACATTCAGACTTTCAGATTTTTTGTTG
GAACTTGGAATGTGAATGGCCAGTCTCCAGATAGCGGGTTAGAACCTTGGCTGAACTGTGATCCCAATCC
TCCTGATATCTACTGCATTGGATTCCAAGAACTGGACTTGAGCACAGAAGCCTTCTTCTACTTTGAATCT
GTGAAGGAACAAGAATGGTCCATGGCTGTAGAGAGAGGTTTGCATTCCAAAGCCAAGTATAAGAAAGTTC
AACTGGTGCGCCTTGTTGGGATGATGCTTCTTATATTTGCCAGAAAGGATCAGTGTCGATACATTCGTGA
TATTGCTACAGAAACAGTTGGAACTGGAATCATGGGGAAAATGGGAAACAAAGGTGGGGTAGCTGTGAGA
TTTGTATTTCACAACACCACCTTTTGCATTGTCAATTCCCATCTGGCTGCACACGTGGAGGACTTTGAGA
GAAGGAATCAAGATTATAAGGACATTTGTGCGAGAATGAGTTTTGTGGTCCCAAATCAGACCCTCCCGCA
GTTGAACATCATGAAACATGAGGTTGTCATTTGGTTGGGAGATTTGAATTATAGACTTTGCATGCCTGAT
GCCAATGAGGTGAAAAGTCTTATTAATAAGAAAGACCTTCAGAGACTCTTGAAATTCGACCAGCTAAATA
TTCAGCGCACACAGAAAAAAGCTTTTGTTGACTTCAATGAAGGGGAAATCAAGTTCATCCCCACTTATAA
GTATGACTCTAAAACAGACCGGTGGGATTCCAGTGGGAAATGCCGGGTTCCAGCCTGGTGTGACCGAATT
CTTTGGAGAGGAACAAATGTTAATCAGCTTAATTATCGGAGTCACATGGAACTGAAAACCAGCGACCACA
AGCCTGTTAGCGCCCTCTTCCATATTGGGGTGAAGGTTGTGGATTGAGGTACCGCGGGCCCGGGATCCAC
CGGATCTAGATAACTGATCATAATCAGCCATACCACATTTGTAGAGGTTTTACTTGCTTTAAAAAACCTC
CCACACCTCCCCCTGAACCTGAAACATAAAATGAATGCAATTGTTGTTGTTAACTTGTTTATTGCAGCTT
ATAATGGTTACAAATAAAGCAATAGCATCACAAATTTCACAAATAAAGCATTTTTTTCACTGCATTCTAG
TTGTGGTTTGTCCAAACTCATCAATGTATCTTAACGCGTAAATTGTAAGCGTTAATATTTTGTTAAAATT
CGCGTTAAATTTTTGTTAAATCAGCTCATTTTTTAACCAATAGGCCGAAATCGGCAAAATCCCTTATAAA
TCAAAAGAATAGACCGAGATAGGGT
[37 nt withheld, positions 3246-3282]
AAAGAACGTGGACTCCAACGTCAAAGG
[49 nt withheld, positions 3310-3358]
T
[91 nt withheld, positions 3360-3450]
G
[124 nt withheld, positions 3452-3575]
CAGGTGGCACTTTTCGGGGAAATGTGCGCGGAACCCCTATTTGTTTATTTTTCTAAATACATTCAAATAT
GTATCCGCTCATGAGACAATAACCCTGATAAATGCTTCAATAATATTGAAAAAGGAAGAGTCCTGAGGCG
GAAAGAACCAGCTGTGGAATGTGTGTCAGTTAGGGTGTGGAAAGTCCCCAGGCTCCCCAGCAGGCAGAAG
TATGCAAAGCATGCATCTCAATTAGTCAGCAACCAGGTGTGGAAAGTCCCCAGGCTCCCCAGCAGGCAGA
AGTATGCAAAGCATGCATCTCAATTAGTCAGCAACCATAGTCCCGCCCCTAACTCCGCCCATCCCGCCCC
TAACTCCGCCCAGTTCCGCCCATTCTCCGCCCCATGGCTGACTAATTTTTTTTATTTATGCAGAGGCCGA
GGCCGCCTCGGCCTCTGAGCTATTCCAGAAGTAGTGAGGAGGCTTTTTTGGAGGCCTAGGCTTTTGCAAA
GATCGATCAAGAGACAGGATGAGGATCGTTTCGCATGATTGAACAAGATGGATTGCACGCAGGTTCTCCG
GCCGCTTGGGTGGAGAGGCTATTCGGCTATGACTGGGCACAACAGACAATCGGCTGCTCTGATGCCGCCG
TGTTCCGGCTGTCAGCGCAGGGGCGCCCGGTTCTTTTTGTCAAGACCGACCTGTCCGGTGCCCTGAATGA
ACTGCAAGACGAGGCAGCGCGGCTATCGTGGCTGGCCACGACGGGCGTTCCTTGCGCAGCTGTGCTCGAC
GTTGTCACTGAAGCGGGAAGGGACTGGCTGCTATTGGGCGAAGTGCCGGGGCAGGATCTCCTGTCATCTC
ACCTTGCTCCTGCCGAGAAAGTATCCATCATGGCTGATGCAATGCGGCGGCTGCATACGCTTGATCCGGC
TACCTGCCCATTCGACCACCAAGCGAAACATCGCATCGAGCGAGCACGTACTCGGATGGAAGCCGGTCTT
GTCGATCAGGATGATCTGGACGAAGAGCATCAGGGGCTCGCGCCAGCCGAACTGTTCGCCAGGCTCAAGG
CGAGCATGCCCGACGGCGAGGATCTCGTCGTGACCCATGGCGATGCCTGCTTGCCGAATATCATGGTGGA
AAATGGCCGCTTTTCTGGATTCATCGACTGTGGCCGGCTGGGTGTGGCGGACCGCTATCAGGACATAGCG
TTGGCTACCCGTGATATTGCTGAAGAGCTTGGCGGCGAATGGGCTGACCGCTTCCTCGTGCTTTACGGTA
TCGCCGCTCCCGATTCGCAGCGCATCGCCTTCTATCGCCTTCTTGACGAGTTCTTCTGAGCGGGACTCTG
GGGTTCGAAATGACCGACCAAGCGACGCCCAACCTGCCATCACGAGATTTCGATTCCACCGCCGCCTTCT
ATGAAAGGTTGGGCTTCGGAATCGTTTTCCGGGACGCCGGCTGGATGATCCTCCAGCGCGGGGATCTCAT
GCTGGAGTTCTTCGCCCACCCTAGGGGGAGGCTAACTGAAACACGGAAGGAGACAATACCGGAAGGAACC
CGCGCTATGACGGCAATAAAAAGACAGAATAAAACGCACGGTGTTGGGTCGTTTGTTCATAAACGCGGGG
TTCGGTCCCAGGGCTGGCACTCTGTCGATACCCCACCGAGACCCCATTGGGGCCAATACGCCCGCGTTTC
TTCCTTTTCCCCACCCCACCCCCCAAGTTCGGGTGAAGGCCCAGGGCTCGCAGCCAACGTCGGGGCGGCA
GGCCCTGCCATAGCCTCAGGTTACTCATATATACTTTAGATTGATTTAAAACTTCATTTTTAATTTAAAA
GGATCTAGGTGAAGATCCTTTTTGATAATCTCATGACCAAAATCCCTTAACGTGAGTTTTCGTTCCACTG
AGCGTCAGACCCCGTAGAAAAGATCAAAGGATCTTCTTGAGATCCTTTTTTTCTGCGCGTAATCTGCTGC
TTGCAAACAAAAAAACCACCGCTACCAGCGGTGGTTTGTTTGCCGGATCAAGAGCTACCAACTCTTTTTC
CGAAGGTAACTGGCTTCAGCAGAGCGCAGATACCAAATACTGTTCTTCTAGTGTAGCCGTAGTTAGGCCA
CCACTTCAAGAACTCTGTAGCACCGCCTACATACCTCGCTCTGCTAATCCTGTTACCAGTGGCTGCTGCC
AGTGGCGATAAGTCGTGTCTTACCGGGTTGGACTCAAGACGATAGTTACCGGATAAGGCGCAGCGGTCGG
GCTGAACGGGGGGTTCGTGCACACAGCCCAGCTTGGAGCGAACGACCTACACCGAACTGAGATACCTACA
GCGTGAGCTATGAGAAAGCGCCACGCTTCCCGAAGGGAGAAAGGCGGACAGGTATCCGGTAAGCGGCAGG
GTCGGAACAGGAGAGCGCACGAGGGAGCTTCCAGGGGGAAACGCCTGGTATCTTTATAGTCCTGTCGGGT
TTCGCCACCTCTGACTTGAGCGTCGATTTTTGTGATGCTCGTCAGGGGGGCGGAGCCTATGGAAAAACGC
CAGCAACGCGGCCTTTTTACGGTTCCT
Features (pLannotate 1.2.2; 16 found; start..end, strand, type, name):
     16..75      +  rep_origin     RSF ori (fragment): Plasmids containing the RSF 1030 origin of replication can be propagated in E. coli cells that contain additional plasmids with compatible origins.
    143..446     +  enhancer       CMV enhancer: human cytomegalovirus immediate early enhancer
    447..650     +  promoter       CMV promoter: human cytomegalovirus (CMV) immediate early promoter
    694..1401    +  CDS            mCherry: mCherry is a basic (constitutively fluorescent) red fluorescent protein published in 2004, derived from Discosoma sp.. It is reported to be a very rapidly-maturing monomer with low acid sensitivity.
   1921..2844    +  CDS            OCRL (fragment): OCRL_HUMAN - Also known as OCRL1 From Homo sapiens (Human).
   2848..2873    +  misc_feature   MCS (fragment): multiple cloning site
   2885..2969    +  CDS            large T antigen (fragment): large T antigen from SV40 (simian virus 40)
   2992..3113    +  polyA_signal   SV40 poly(A) signal: SV40 polyadenylation signal
   3147..3575    -  rep_origin     f1 ori (sequence partly withheld): f1 bacteriophage origin of replication; arrow indicates direction of (+) strand synthesis
   3602..3706    +  promoter       AmpR promoter: bla
   3708..4065    +  promoter       SV40 promoter: SV40 enhancer and early promoter
   4100..4894    +  CDS            NeoR/KanR: aminoglycoside phosphotransferase from Tn5; aph(3')-II (or nptII); confers resistance to neomycin, kanamycin, and G418 (Geneticin®)
   4915..5067    +  CDS            ble (fragment): BLE_KLEPN - Experimental evidence at protein level: Swiss-Prot protein existence level 1. Binding protein with a strong affinity to the bleomycin family of antibiotics. Binds to CL990; an antimitotic-antibiotic compound. From Klebsiella pneumoniae.
   5126..5173    +  polyA_signal   HSV TK poly(A) signal: herpes simplex virus thymidine kinase polyadenylation signal (Cole and Stacy, 1985)
   5264..5280    -  polyA_signal   bGH poly(A) signal (fragment): bovine growth hormone polyadenylation signal
   5502..6090    +  rep_origin     ori: high-copy-number ColE1/pMB1/pBR322/pUC origin of replication
