[The description below was written by a language model from this plasmid's Addgene catalogue record and pLannotate feature annotations shown in this document.]
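Description:
mCherry-eMagBF-5ptaseOCRL is a mammalian expression plasmid encoding one half of a blue-light-dependent heterodimerization system. It was built on the earlier mCherry-CRY2-5-ptaseOCRL construct, apparently with the eMagBF module taking the place of CRY2 as the light-sensitive component. The plasmid is about 6.1 kb and replicates in E. coli at high copy from a ColE1/pUC-type origin. It also carries an f1 origin. A single NeoR/KanR (Tn5 aminoglycoside phosphotransferase) gene, preceded by a bacterial bla promoter and the SV40 enhancer/early promoter and followed by an HSV TK polyadenylation signal, gives kanamycin resistance in bacteria and could support G418 selection in mammalian cells. The short hits to RSF ori, ble, SV40 large T antigen and the bGH poly(A) signal are small fragments and are probably not functional parts.

The payload is a synthetic fusion of about 2.15 kb, driven by the CMV immediate-early enhancer and promoter and terminated by the SV40 poly(A) signal. It begins with mCherry, a monomeric red fluorescent protein that reports where the fusion is in the cell. It ends with a fragment of human OCRL, which the construct name identifies as the inositol 5-phosphatase domain. Roughly 500 bp between these two annotated parts carries no annotation in either feature table. By the construct name, this gap should hold eMagBF, an optimized Magnets photodimerizer derived from the Vivid photoreceptor.

Magnets work as complementary pairs, so this plasmid would be co-expressed with a matching partner anchored at a chosen subcellular site; the record does not name that partner. Blue light would then recruit the phosphatase to that site for local, optogenetic manipulation of phosphoinositides. The depositor and sequencing-derived records are the same length and show the same features, offset by two bases.
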