Addgene plasmid #162254: mCherry- eMagBF - 5ptaseOCRL
Purpose: Blue-light dependent heterodimerization system
Depositing lab: Pietro De Camilli. Depositing organization: Yale University. Publication: Optimized Vivid-derived Magnets photodimerizers for subcellular optogenetics in mammalian cells. Benedetti L, Marvin JS, Falahati H, Guillen-Samander A, Looger LL, De Camilli P. Elife. 2020 Nov 11;9. pii: 63230. doi: 10.7554/eLife.63230. PubMed 33174843.
Backbone
  Vector backbone: mCherry-CRY2-5-ptaseOCRL (Idevall-Hagren et al., 2012, PNAS)(Plasmid #66836)
  Backbone size w/o insert (bp): 3955
  Vector type: Mammalian Expression
Growth in bacteria
  Bacterial resistance: Kanamycin, 50 μg/mL
  Growth temperature: 37°C
  Growth strain: DH5alpha
  Copy number: High Copy
Gene/Insert
  Gene/Insert name: mCherry- eMagBF - 5ptaseOCRL
  Species: Synthetic
  Insert size (bp): 2154
  Promoter: CMV
  Cloning method: Restriction Enzyme; 5′ cloning site NheI (unknown if destroyed); 3′ cloning site SacII (unknown if destroyed)
Terms and licenses: Academic/Nonprofit Terms; Industry Terms: Not Available to Industry
Depositor comments: Please visit https://doi.org/10.1101/2020.08.28.272807 for bioRxiv preprint.
How to cite: mCherry- eMagBF - 5ptaseOCRL was a gift from Pietro De Camilli (Addgene plasmid # 162254 ; http://n2t.net/addgene:162254 ; RRID:Addgene_162254)
